Addgene plasmid #235743: pYO503
Purpose: Protein expression of KmTor by integrating ZZ-KmTOR into the K. marxianus genome
Depositing lab: Roger Williams. Depositing organization: MRC Laboratory of Molecular Biology. Publication: Tor forms a dimer through an N-terminal helical solenoid with a complex topology. Baretic D, Berndt A, Ohashi Y, Johnson CM, Williams RL. Nat Commun. 2016 Apr 13;7:11016. doi: 10.1038/ncomms11016. PubMed 27072897.
Backbone
  Vector backbone: pBluescuript II (KS-)
  Vector type: Yeast Expression
Growth in bacteria
  Bacterial resistance: Ampicillin, 100 μg/mL
  Growth temperature: 37°C
  Growth strain: DH5alpha
  Copy number: High Copy
Gene/Insert
  Gene/Insert name: KmTOR
  Species: K. marxianus
  Mutation: aa 4-4609
  Tag / fusion protein: ZZ-3xTEV (N terminal on insert)
  Cloning method: Restriction Enzyme; 5′ cloning site Unknown (unknown if destroyed)
Terms and licenses: Academic/Nonprofit Terms; Industry Terms: Not Available to Industry
How to cite: pYO503 was a gift from Roger Williams (Addgene plasmid # 235743 ; http://n2t.net/addgene:235743 ; RRID:Addgene_235743)
