[The description below was written by a language model from this plasmid's Addgene catalogue record and pLannotate feature annotations shown in this document.]
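Description:
pYO503 is a yeast integration construct built on a pBluescript II KS(-) backbone, designed to place an N-terminally tagged copy of the Tor kinase gene (KmTOR) into the genome of Kluyveromyces marxianus so that the protein can be expressed in its native host. In E. coli it is maintained as a high-copy plasmid through the ColE1/pUC-type origin and selected with ampicillin via the bla gene. The backbone also retains the f1 phage origin, the interrupted lacZα/lac promoter region, and the flanking T7 and T3 promoters. No yeast replication origin is annotated, consistent with the stated integrative use.

The payload has two parts. A nourseothricin acetyltransferase gene, driven by the Ashbya gossypii TEF promoter and ended by the TEF terminator, provides a dominant drug marker for selecting yeast integrants. It is oriented divergently from the expression cassette. Downstream of it, the annotation detects a Gal4-responsive upstream activating sequence and a fragment resembling the S. cerevisiae TDH3 (GAP) promoter. The catalogue entry does not name the promoter, so its exact identity is uncertain. These elements precede two tandem protein A IgG-binding units, which make up the ZZ tag. According to the record, three TEV protease sites follow, allowing IgG-affinity capture and proteolytic release of the protein.

The Tor-homologous region, annotated by similarity to S. cerevisiae TOR2, spans about 4.6 kb. The catalogue range "4-4609" matches this length in nucleotides rather than amino acids, which suggests that only the 5′ portion of the gene is carried. That portion would plausibly serve as a homology arm for tagging the endogenous locus, although the record does not say so. The associated work concerns Tor structure.
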