Features (pLannotate 1.2.2; 19 found; start..end, strand, type, name):
      4..432     +  rep_origin     f1 ori (sequence partly withheld): f1 bacteriophage origin of replication; arrow indicates direction of (+) strand synthesis
    463..618     -  CDS            lacZα (fragment): LacZα fragment of β-galactosidase; lacZ fragment
    626..644     +  promoter       T7 promoter: promoter for bacteriophage T7 RNA polymerase
    700..897     -  terminator     TEF terminator: Ashbya gossypii TEF terminator
    905..1469    -  CDS            NrsR (fragment): nourseothricin acetyltransferase; Streptomyces noursei nat1; confers resistance to nourseothricin
   1476..1819    -  promoter       TEF promoter: Ashbya gossypii TEF promoter
   1907..2024    +  protein_bind   UAS: upstream activating sequence mediating Gal4-dependent induction Gal4
   2138..2332    +  promoter       GAP promoter (fragment): S. cerevisiae TDH3; promoter for glyceraldehyde-3-phosphate dehydrogenase
   2400..2570    +  CDS            ProtA: IgG-binding unit of Staphylococcus aureus protein A
   2574..2744    +  CDS            ProtA: IgG-binding unit of Staphylococcus aureus protein A
   2931..7538    +  CDS            TOR2 (fragment): TOR2_YEAST - Also known as DRR2, TSC14. Experimental evidence at protein level: Swiss-Prot protein existence level 1. Phosphatidylinositol 3-kinase homolog, component of both TORC1 and TORC2. TORC1 regulates multiple cellular processes to control cell growth in response to environmental signals. Nutrient limitation and environmental stress signals cause inactivation of TORC1. Active TORC1 positively controls ribosome biogenesis via control of rRNA, ribosomal protein and tRNA gene expression, and rRNA processing. TORC1 positively controls protein biosynthesis by regulation of mRNA stability, tr
   7564..7582    -  promoter       T3 promoter: promoter for bacteriophage T3 RNA polymerase
   7627..7643    -  protein_bind   lac operator: The lac repressor binds to the lac operator to inhibit transcription in E. coli. This inhibition can be relieved by adding lactose or isopropyl-β-D-thiogalactopyranoside (IPTG). lac repressor encoded by lacI
   7651..7681    -  promoter       lac promoter: promoter for the E. coli lac operon
   7696..7717    -  protein_bind   CAP binding site: CAP binding activates transcription in the presence of cAMP. E. coli catabolite activator protein
   7730..7822    -  CDS            lacI (fragment): lac repressor; lacI; The lac repressor binds to the lac operator to inhibit transcription in E. coli. This inhibition can be relieved by adding lactose or isopropyl-β-D-thiogalactopyranoside (IPTG).
   8005..8593    -  rep_origin     ori: high-copy-number ColE1/pMB1/pBR322/pUC origin of replication
   8764..9624    -  CDS            AmpR: β-lactamase; bla; confers resistance to ampicillin, carbenicillin, and related antibiotics
   9625..9729    -  promoter       AmpR promoter: bla
>Addgene plasmid #235743 | pYO503 | addgene full sequence | sequence record 472448 | Addgene NGS Result
CTG
[124 nt withheld, positions 4-127]
C
[91 nt withheld, positions 129-219]
A
[49 nt withheld, positions 221-269]
CCTTTGACGTTGGAGTCCACGTTCTTT
[37 nt withheld, positions 297-333]
ACCCTATCTCGGTCTATTCTTTTGATTTATAAGGGATTTTGCCGATTTCGGCCTATTGGTTAAAAAATGA
GCTGATTTAACAAAAATTTAACGCGAATTTTAACAAAATATTAACGCTTACAATTTCCATTCGCCATTCA
GGCTGCGCAACTGTTGGGAAGGGCGATCGGTGCGGGCCTCTTCGCTATTACGCCAGCTGGCGAAAGGGGG
ATGTGCTGCAAGGCGATTAAGTTGGGTAACGCCAGGGTTTTCCCAGTCACGACGTTGTAAAACGACGGCC
AGTGAGCGCGCGTAATACGACTCACTATAGGGCGAATTGGAGCTCGTTTTCGACACTGGATGGCGGCGTT
AGTATCGAATCGACAGCAGTATAGCGACCAGCATTCACATACGATTGACGCATGATATTACTTTCTGCGC
ACTTAACTTCGCATCTGGGCAGATGATGTCGAGGCGAAAAAAAATATAAATCACGCTAACATTTGATTAA
AATAGAACAACTACAATATAAAAAAACTATACAAATGACAAGTTCTTGAAAACAAGAATCTTTTTATTGT
CAGTACTGATTAGGGGCAGGGCATGCTCATGTAGAGCGCCTGCTCGCCGTCCGAGGCGGTGCCGTCGTAC
AGGGCGGTGTCCAGGCCGCAGAGGGTGAACCCCATCCGCCGGTACGCGTGGATCGCCGGTGCGTTGACGT
TGGTGACCTCCAGCCAGAGGTGCCCGGCGCCCCGCTCGCGGGCGAACTCCGTCGCGAGCCCCATCAACGC
GCGCCCGACCCCGTGCCCCCGGTGCTCCGGGGCGACCTCGATGTCCTCGACGGTCAGCCGGCGGTTCCAG
CCGGAGTACGAGACGACCACGAAGCCCGCCAGGTCGCCGTCGTCCCCGTACGCGACGAACGTCCGGGAGT
CCGGGTCGCCGTCCTCCCCGTCGTCCGATTCGTCGTCCGATTCGTCGTCGGGGAACACCTTGGTCAGGGG
CGGGTCCACCGGCACCTCCCGCAGGGTGAAGCCGTCCCCGGTGGCGGTGACGCGGAAGACGGTGTCGGTG
GTGAAGGACCCATCCAGTGCCTCGATGGCCTCGGCGTCCCCCGGGACACTGGTGCGGTACCGGTAAGCCG
TGTCGTCAAGAGTGGTACCCATGGTTGTTTATGTTCGGATGTGATGTGAGAACTGTATCCTAGCAAGATT
TTAAAAGGAAGTATATGAAAGAAGAACCTCAGTGGCAAATCCTAACCTTTTATATTTCTCTACAGGGGCG
CGGCGTGGGGACAATTCAACGCGTCTGTGAGGGGAGCGTTTCCCTGCTCGCAGGTCTGCAGCGAGGAGCC
GTAATTTTTGCTTCGCGCCGTGCGGCCATCAAAATGTATGGATGCAAATGATTATACATGGGGATGTATG
GGCTAAATGTACGGGCGACAGTCACATCATGCCCCTGAGCTGCGCACGTCAAGACTGTCAAGGAGGGTAT
TCTGGGCCTCCATGTCGCTGGCCGGGTGACCCGGCGGGGACGAGGCAAGCTAAACAGATCTGCGGCCGCG
GATCTTTGCAAAGATCCAAAAAAAGCATGCGTACGGATTAGAAGCCGCCGAGCGGGTGACAGCCCTCCGA
AGGAAGACTCTCCTCCGTGCGTCCTCGTCTTCACCGGTCGCGTTCCTGAAACGCAGATGTGCCTCGCGCC
GCACTGCTCCGAACAATAAAGATTCTACAATACTAGCTTTTATGGTTATGAAGAGGAAAATTGGCAGTAA
CCTGGCCCCACAAACCTCAAATGAACGAATCAAATTAACAACCAGATATCTCGACTGAAAAAAAAGGTTT
AAACCAGTTCCCTGAAATTATTCCCCTACTTGACTAATAAGTATATAAAGACGGTAGGTATTGATTGTAA
TTCTGTAAATCTATTTCTTAAACTTCTTGAATTCTACTTTTATAGTTAGTCTTTTTTTTAGTTTTAAAAC
ACCAAGAACTTAGTTTCGAATAAACACACATAAATAAACCATGATGGGAGCAGGGGCGGGTGCTAGCGAG
AACCTGTACTTCCAGGGCGCCCACGATGAAGCCGTAGACAACAAATTCAACAAAGAACAACAAAACGCGT
TCTATGAGATCTTACATTTACCTAACTTAAACGAAGAACAACGAAACGCCTTCATCCAAAGTTTAAAAGA
TGACCCAAGCCAAAGCGCTAACCTTTTAGCAGAAGCTAAAAAGCTAAATGATGCTCAGGCGCCGAAAGTA
GACAACAAATTCAACAAAGAACAACAAAACGCGTTCTATGAGATCTTACATTTACCTAACTTAAACGAAG
AACAACGAAACGCCTTCATCCAAAGTTTAAAAGATGACCCAAGCCAAAGCGCTAACCTTTTAGCAGAAGC
TAAAAAGCTAAATGATGCTCAGGCGCCGAAAGTAGACGCGGAAAACCTGTATTTCCAGGGAGGCGGATCT
TCTAGACCAACTACTGCCTCTGAAAATTTGTACTTTCAAGGCGAGTTGAAGACCACTGCTTCTGAAAACT
TGTACTTCCAAGGTGAGTTACTCGAGGGTGAATTGAAGACTGCTGCTTTGGCTCAACACGACGAAGCCAT
GGGCGGATCCCTTAGAAGAAAGGGGGAGTCTGTGAAGAAAAGGTTGGTGTCAGGTACAGCAGCCTCATTG
CAAGAACTCTCCTTACAGCCTTCTTCTAATGGTATTGCATCGGCTGGAAAGAGCGAAGATGGAGAGGCTG
GTGATGGAATGTCTGGAGAATTTGGGGCAGCATTGACTGATTCGAATGTGGAGAACAATGTTAAGGCATT
TGATTTGATCTTTACGAAGCTTAAAAGTACGAATCAACTGGAACGAGTGGCAGCGTCATACGAGTTGAAA
TCGTGTCTGATTTCGCTAGCTCGAGAGGTTTCTACAGAGTACTTCCAGCGTTTCAGCAATGATATAAATA
ATAAGGTTTTCGAGTTGATCCATGGGACCGATTCTAATGAGAAGCTTGGTGGTGTGCTAGCTGTTGATAC
GTTGATTGATTTCTATTCACATACTGATGAATTGCCCAATCAGACGTCGAGATTAGCGAATTACTTGCGT
GTGTTAATACCGTCCAACGACATCGAGGTGATGAGAGCTGCGGCGACGACGTTGGGGAAGTTAGCGGTGC
CCGGTGGGACATTAACGTCAGAGTTTGTTGAGTTCGAGGTGAAAACTTGCATTGAATGGTTGACGACTTC
TCCGGAGAGTTCCTCTTCGAATTCCAAGCAAGAGTACAGAAAGCATGCATCTTTGTTGATTATCAGTTCG
ATCGCGCACAACTCGCCATATTTACTATACCCGTTCGTGAACTCGATCTTAGATAACATATGGAGGGCTC
TAAGAGACACGAAGCTAGTTATCAGAACCGATGCAGCGGTCACGCTAGGGAAATGTTTGACAATTATCAA
CGATCGTGACTCTTCTTTGACTAAAAAATGGGTACAAAGACTTTTCAATGGCTGCATATACGGATTGCAA
CTAAATACAACGGTGTCTATACACGGTACTCTATTGGTATACAGACAACTTGTGTCCCTAGAAGGGGGAT
ACCTGAAGGACAAATATGAAGAAATTTACGAGACAACAATGAAGCATAGAGACAATAAGAATATTATTAT
CAGAAAGGAAATATATGCTATCATTCCTGTTTTGGCAGCATTTGATCCAAAACTCTTCACTCAAAAATAT
TTGGATGCAACCATGATACATTACCTAACACTATTGAAGAACATGACTTCTCACCAAATTGCGCTATCGG
ATAAAGGCCCTATATTAGTCTCCATCGGTGATATTGCATATCATGTGGGTTCCGAAATTGGCCCATACCT
TGATGCCATTGTAGAGAATTTAAGGGATGGTCTAGAAACAAAGTTCAAAACTAGGAAAGAATTCGAAAAG
GACATATTTTATTGTGTTAGCAAACTAGCATGTGCTGTTAGGCCATTGTTAGCCAAATATTTAAACAGAG
GATTGCTTGACGCTCTATTGGCATGTCCCTTGAGCGATCATATGCAAGAAACTCTTCTGGTTATTTGCGA
AAAAATCCCTTCGATGGAAGTCACAGTTAATGAGAAGCTTTTAAATATCATTTGTTTGGTTCTTTCAGGG
GAGAAGTTCAGACCTCCAGGATCACCAACGCCAATGAAATCGCTATCGAGCGAAACTGCAAGGGCTTATA
GAGACCAATCTTTACTCAGAAAGACAGGTGAAAATAATAATGATACTCTCGACGCAATGATTCTCAGAAA
AGCTTTAAGAATGCTTTCAGATATTAAACCAAAATATTCTTTGACTGAATTTATTAGGAGAGTTATAATA
TCCTACATGGAACATGATAATATGCAAGTCAGAAAACTAGCTGCTCTGACTTCTTGTGACTTGTTCGTAA
AGGATTCAATCTGCAAACAAACCTCATTATATGCATTAAATGTGGTTTCAGAGGTTTTGAGTAAGCTATT
AACGGTCGCAATTACAGATCCAGTGGCGGAAATCCGTCTAGAAATACTAAAACATTTAGACAGGAACTTT
GATCCACAACTTTCTCAACCAGATAATACAAAACTTTTATTTATGGCGCTGAATGACGAAGTTTTTGCCA
TCCAAATGGAAGCAATGAAAATCTGTGGTAGACTTGCCTTGGTGAACCCAGCATATGTCATTCCATCTTT
AAGGAAAACTTTAATTCAACTATTGACTGAGCTAAAACACTCTAAAATGACAAGAAAAAAGGAAGAATGT
GCATCATTGCTCTGTACTTTGATCAGTTCCAGTAGCGACGTTACCAAACCTTACCTTGAGCCTGTGATTG
AGATTTTGCTTCCAAAGTCTCAAGATCCATCTTCTGCTGTAGCATCAACAGCGTTAAAAGCTTTAGGAGA
AATATCAGTCGTTGGTGGTGAAGATATGCTACCTTTCTTGGATGAATTAATGCCATTAATCATCGATACA
TTCCAAGATCAATCCAATTCTTTCAAGAGAGGGGCTGCACTAAAGGCTTTAGGACAACTAGCTGCCTCTT
CAGGATACGTTATCGATCCTTTATTAGACTACCCTGAATTACTCGGTGTGCTTATCAATATTTTGAAATC
AGAAAGTTCACAGAATATTCGCAGAGAAACTGTCAGATTGATCGGTATTCTCGGGGCATTAGATCCATAC
AAACATAGAGAAGTGGAAAGAACATCTATAACAAATATTACTTCTGAGCAAAATGCGCCTCCTATTGATG
TCGCATTACTAATGCAAGGTATGTCACCATCTAACGAAGAATACTACCCAACAGTTGTCATCGGCGTTCT
AATGAAAATATTGAAAGATCCTTCCTTATCCATACACCATTCTACTGTCATTCAAGCAATAATGCATATT
TTCCAAACAATGGGTCTTCGTTGTGTCATTTTCTTAAAGCAGATTATTCCTGGTTTTATACTTGTGATGC
ATACTTGTCCACCATCCCTTCTTGAACTTTATTTCCAACAACTCAGTGTATTAATATCCATTGTAAAGCA
ACATATCAGACCACATGTTACCGAAATTGTTGATGTTATTTCAGAATTCTTCCCTGTATTGAAGTTGCAG
CTAACGATCATATCTGTTATTGAATCGTTATCGAGGGCTTTAGAAGGTGAGTTTAATCCTCATTTACCTA
CTATTCTTTCTTTGTTTTTAGATGTTTTGGAGAAAGATCAATCAAACAAGAAAGTTGTATCTGTTAGAAT
TTTGAAATCTTTGGTGGTGTTCGGTCCTCATCTAGAAGAATATGTCCATCTTGTTCTACCTACCATTATT
AAACTATCTGAATTCAGCTCAGGGAATTTGAAAAAAGCTGCAATTATCACTATTGGTAGGTTATCCAAGA
ATGTTAATGCATTGGAAATGTCTTCAAGAATCGTTCAAGCTTTGGTCAGAGTCTTAAATACTTCGGAAAC
GGAATACGTGAAAGCAACAATGAACACCTTAAGTTTACTACTTTTGCAATTAAACATTGATTTCACTGTA
TTCATACCAGTAATCAATAAAACGTTGGTAAAACAGAATATCCAACATACCATATATGATCGCTTAGTTG
CAAAGCTTCTAAACAATGAACCTTTACCAACAAAAATTATTATTGACAAGGACTTTGATTTACCTAACAA
AGAAATGGATGATGTCAAGGTTGCATCGAAGAAACTCCCGGTCAATCAAATGGTTTTGAAAAATGCTTGG
GATTGTAGCCAACAGAGAACAAAAGAAGATTGGCAAGAGTGGATTAGAAGACTTTCCATATCTTTACTCA
AGGAATCATCATCTCATGCATTGCGTGCATGCTCTGGATTGGCAGGTATATATTACCCATTGGCTAGAGA
ACTTTTCAACGCTTCGTTTGCAAGTTGTTGGGGTGAACTTTACACACAGTACCAAGAGGATTTGATACAA
TCACTTTGCGCAGCTTTATCTTCACCAAACAACCCACCTGAAATCCATCAGACTCTATTAAATTTAGTTG
AGTTCATGGAACACGATGACAAACCCCTACCAATATCGATTTCGACTTTAGGCGAATACGCCCAACGTTG
CCATGCCTATGCAAAGGCTCTTCATTACAAGGAATTAGAGTTTATCGAAGAACCTTCGACATCTACGATT
GAGTCATTAATAACAATTAATAATCAATTACATCAAACGGATGCGGCAATCGGTATATTGAAGCACGCTC
AACAACACCATGATTTGCAATTGAAAGAAACTTGGTACGAGAAACTTCAAAGATGGGATGATGCATTGAA
TGCATACAACAAACGTGAAGCTGCTGGGGAAGATTCAGTAGAGGTGACCATTGGTAAAATGAGATCTCTA
CATGCTTTGGGTGAATGGGATCAACTGTCTGAACTCGCCGCTGATAAGTGGGCTTCTTCTCAACTAGAAG
TTAAGAGAGCTATCGCACCACTTGCCGCTGGTGCAGCATGGGGCTTAGCACAATGGGATAGAGTAGAGCA
ATATATTGAAGTGATGAAGCCACAATCTCCAGACAAAGCTTTCTTTGACGCTATTCTATGTCTCCATCGT
AACAATTTTGAAAAGGCGGCGGAACACATTTTCTCTGCCAGAGATCTTCTAGTTACTGAAATGTCTGCAT
TGGTAAATGAGAGTTATAATAGAGCTTACGGTGTTGTGGTAAGAACTCAAATGGTTGCTGAGTTGGGGGC
CCGGTACCCAGCTTTTGTTCCCTTTAGTGAGGGTTAATTGCGCGCTTGGCGTAATCATGGTCATAGCTGT
TTCCTGTGTGAAATTGTTATCCGCTCACAATTCCACACAACATACGAGCCGGAAGCATAAAGTGTAAAGC
CTGGGGTGCCTAATGAGTGAGCTAACTCACATTAATTGCGTTGCGCTCACTGCCCGCTTTCCAGTCGGGA
AACCTGTCGTGCCAGCTGCATTAATGAATCGGCCAACGCGCGGGGAGAGGCGGTTTGCGTATTGGGCGCT
CTTCCGCTTCCTCGCTCACTGACTCGCTGCGCTCGGTCGTTCGGCTGCGGCGAGCGGTATCAGCTCACTC
AAAGGCGGTAATACGGTTATCCACAGAATCAGGGGATAACGCAGGAAAGAACATGTGAGCAAAAGGCCAG
CAAAAGGCCAGGAACCGTAAAAAGGCCGCGTTGCTGGCGTTTTTCCATAGGCTCCGCCCCCCTGACGAGC
ATCACAAAAATCGACGCTCAAGTCAGAGGTGGCGAAACCCGACAGGACTATAAAGATACCAGGCGTTTCC
CCCTGGAAGCTCCCTCGTGCGCTCTCCTGTTCCGACCCTGCCGCTTACCGGATACCTGTCCGCCTTTCTC
CCTTCGGGAAGCGTGGCGCTTTCTCATAGCTCACGCTGTAGGTATCTCAGTTCGGTGTAGGTCGTTCGCT
CCAAGCTGGGCTGTGTGCACGAACCCCCCGTTCAGCCCGACCGCTGCGCCTTATCCGGTAACTATCGTCT
TGAGTCCAACCCGGTAAGACACGACTTATCGCCACTGGCAGCAGCCACTGGTAACAGGATTAGCAGAGCG
AGGTATGTAGGCGGTGCTACAGAGTTCTTGAAGTGGTGGCCTAACTACGGCTACACTAGAAGAACAGTAT
TTGGTATCTGCGCTCTGCTGAAGCCAGTTACCTTCGGAAAAAGAGTTGGTAGCTCTTGATCCGGCAAACA
AACCACCGCTGGTAGCGGTGGTTTTTTTGTTTGCAAGCAGCAGATTACGCGCAGAAAAAAAGGATCTCAA
GAAGATCCTTTGATCTTTTCTACGGGGTCTGACGCTCAGTGGAACGAAAACTCACGTTAAGGGATTTTGG
TCATGAGATTATCAAAAAGGATCTTCACCTAGATCCTTTTAAATTAAAAATGAAGTTTTAAATCAATCTA
AAGTATATATGAGTAAACTTGGTCTGACAGTTACCAATGCTTAATCAGTGAGGCACCTATCTCAGCGATC
TGTCTATTTCGTTCATCCATAGTTGCCTGACTCCCCGTCGTGTAGATAACTACGATACGGGAGGGCTTAC
CATCTGGCCCCAGTGCTGCAATGATACCGCGAGACCCACGCTCACCGGCTCCAGATTTATCAGCAATAAA
CCAGCCAGCCGGAAGGGCCGAGCGCAGAAGTGGTCCTGCAACTTTATCCGCCTCCATCCAGTCTATTAAT
TGTTGCCGGGAAGCTAGAGTAAGTAGTTCGCCAGTTAATAGTTTGCGCAACGTTGTTGCCATTGCTACAG
GCATCGTGGTGTCACGCTCGTCGTTTGGTATGGCTTCATTCAGCTCCGGTTCCCAACGATCAAGGCGAGT
TACATGATCCCCCATGTTGTGCAAAAAAGCGGTTAGCTCCTTCGGTCCTCCGATCGTTGTCAGAAGTAAG
TTGGCCGCAGTGTTATCACTCATGGTTATGGCAGCACTGCATAATTCTCTTACTGTCATGCCATCCGTAA
GATGCTTTTCTGTGACTGGTGAGTACTCAACCAAGTCATTCTGAGAATAGTGTATGCGGCGACCGAGTTG
CTCTTGCCCGGCGTCAATACGGGATAATACCGCGCCACATAGCAGAACTTTAAAAGTGCTCATCATTGGA
AAACGTTCTTCGGGGCGAAAACTCTCAAGGATCTTACCGCTGTTGAGATCCAGTTCGATGTAACCCACTC
GTGCACCCAACTGATCTTCAGCATCTTTTACTTTCACCAGCGTTTCTGGGTGAGCAAAAACAGGAAGGCA
AAATGCCGCAAAAAAGGGAATAAGGGCGACACGGAAATGTTGAATACTCATACTCTTCCTTTTTCAATAT
TATTGAAGCATTTATCAGGGTTATTGTCTCATGAGCGGATACATATTTGAATGTATTTAGAAAAATAAAC
AAATAGGGGTTCCGCGCACATTTCCCCGAAAAGTGCCAC
